Addgene plasmid #229414: HA-TAZ-4A
Purpose: Lentiviral or overpexression of cDNA
Depositing lab: Christopher Vakoc. Depositing organization: Cold Spring Harbor Laboratory. Publication: MARK2/MARK3 kinases are catalytic co-dependencies of YAP/TAZ in human cancer. Klingbeil O, Skopelitis D, Tonelli C, Yoshimoto T, Alpsoy A, Panepinto MC, Minicozzi F, Merrill JR, Cafiero AM, Aggarwal D, Russo S, Ha T, Demerdash OE, Wee TL, Spector DL, Lyons SK, Tuveson DA, Cifani P, Vakoc CR. Cancer Discov. 2024 Jul 26. doi: 10.1158/2159-8290.CD-23-1529. PubMed 39058094.
Backbone
  Vector backbone: LentiVi
  Vector type: Mammalian Expression, Lentiviral
  Selectable markers: Blasticidin
Growth in bacteria
  Bacterial resistance: Ampicillin, 100 μg/mL
  Growth temperature: 37°C
  Growth strain: NEB Stable
  Copy number: High Copy
Gene/Insert
  Gene/Insert name: TAZ-4A
  Species: H. sapiens (human)
  Insert size (bp): 1272
  Mutation: MARK2 phosphosites (S58,S60,S62,S90) mutated to A
  Entrez Gene: WWTR1 (a.k.a. TAZ)
  Promoter: EFS
  Tag / fusion protein: HA (N terminal on insert)
  Cloning method: Gibson Cloning
Terms and licenses: Academic/Nonprofit Terms; Industry Terms: Not Available to Industry
How to cite: HA-TAZ-4A was a gift from Christopher Vakoc (Addgene plasmid # 229414 ; http://n2t.net/addgene:229414 ; RRID:Addgene_229414)
