[The description below was written by a language model from this plasmid's Addgene catalogue record and pLannotate feature annotations shown in this document.]
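Description:
HA-TAZ-4A is a third-generation-style, self-inactivating lentiviral expression plasmid built on the LentiVi backbone for stable or transient overexpression of a mutant human TAZ (WWTR1) cDNA in mammalian cells. In bacteria it is maintained through a high-copy ColE1/pUC-type origin and selected with ampicillin via the β-lactamase gene. The backbone also carries an f1 origin, an SV40 origin and poly(A) signal, and remnants of lac and T7/T3 cloning-vector sequences. The viral portion consists of an RSV promoter fused to a truncated HIV-1 5' LTR, which drives Tat-independent production of genomic RNA. It is followed by the Ψ packaging signal with a gag fragment, the Rev response element for nuclear export of the unspliced transcript, the cPPT/CTS, and a ΔU3 3' LTR that inactivates LTR promoter activity after integration.

The payload is a bicistronic cassette driven by the EFS (EF-1α core) promoter. The first cistron encodes TAZ with an N-terminal HA epitope tag, according to the catalogue entry; the tag is not separately annotated in the feature table. Four serines described as MARK2 phosphosites (S58, S60, S62 and S90) are changed to alanine, giving a form that cannot be phosphorylated at these positions. An EMCV IRES then allows translation of the blasticidin S deaminase gene (bsr) from the same transcript, so blasticidin-resistant cells should also express the TAZ mutant. A WPRE downstream enhances transcript expression. TAZ is a transcriptional coactivator regulated by the Hippo pathway, and the construct comes from work on the dependency of YAP/TAZ-driven human cancers on MARK2/MARK3 kinases. The mutant is therefore suited to testing how loss of MARK2-site phosphorylation affects TAZ function.
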