Features (pLannotate 1.2.2; 27 found; start..end, strand, type, name):
      5..231     +  promoter       RSV promoter: Rous sarcoma virus enhancer/promoter
    232..412     +  LTR            5' LTR (truncated): truncated 5' long terminal repeat (LTR) from HIV-1
    459..584     +  misc_feature   HIV-1 Ψ: packaging signal of human immunodeficiency virus type 1
    568..931     +  CDS            HIV-1 gag (fragment): gag protein from human immunodeficiency virus 1; gag
   1077..1310    +  misc_feature   RRE: The Rev response element (RRE) of HIV-1 allows for Rev-dependent mRNA export from the nucleus to the cytoplasm.
   1687..1713    +  CDS            Rev (fragment): human immunodeficiency virus 1 (HIV-1) Rev protein; rev; enhances nuclear export of unspliced and incompletely spliced viral mRNAs
   1723..1840    +  misc_feature   cPPT/CTS: central polypurine tract and central termination sequence of HIV-1
   1909..2120    +  promoter       EF-1α core promoter: core promoter for human elongation factor EF-1α
   2215..3414    +  CDS            WWTR1: WWTR1_HUMAN - Also known as TAZ. Experimental evidence at protein level: Swiss-Prot protein existence level 1. Transcriptional coactivator which acts as a downstream regulatory target in the Hippo signaling pathway that plays a pivotal role in organ size control and tumor suppression by restricting proliferation and promoting apoptosis (PubMed:11118213, PubMed:18227151). The core of this pathway is composed of a kinase cascade wherein STK3/MST2 and STK4/MST1, in complex with its regulatory protein SAV1, phosphorylates and activates LATS1/2 in complex with its regulatory protein MOB1, which in
   3538..4000    +  misc_feature   IRES: internal ribosome entry site (IRES) of the encephalomyocarditis virus (EMCV)
   4014..4433    +  CDS            bsr: BSR_BACCE - Experimental evidence at protein level: Swiss-Prot protein existence level 1. Catalyzes the deamination of the cytosine moiety of the antibiotics blasticidin S, cytomycin and acetylblasticidin S. From Bacillus cereus.
   4452..5040    +  misc_feature   WPRE: woodchuck hepatitis virus posttranscriptional regulatory element
   5091..5110    +  misc_feature   cPPT/CTS (fragment): central polypurine tract and central termination sequence of HIV-1
   5112..5345    +  LTR            3' LTR (ΔU3): self-inactivating 3' long terminal repeat (LTR) from HIV-1
   5423..5544    +  polyA_signal   SV40 poly(A) signal: SV40 polyadenylation signal
   5584..5719    +  rep_origin     SV40 ori: SV40 origin of replication
   5740..5758    -  promoter       T7 promoter: promoter for bacteriophage T7 RNA polymerase
   5766..5921    +  CDS            lacZα (fragment): LacZα fragment of β-galactosidase; lacZ fragment
   5926..6354    +  rep_origin     f1 ori (sequence partly withheld): f1 bacteriophage origin of replication; arrow indicates direction of (+) strand synthesis
   6407..6511    +  promoter       AmpR promoter: bla
   6512..7372    +  CDS            AmpR: β-lactamase; bla; confers resistance to ampicillin, carbenicillin, and related antibiotics
   7543..8131    +  rep_origin     ori: high-copy-number ColE1/pMB1/pBR322/pUC origin of replication
   8314..8406    +  CDS            lacI (fragment): lac repressor; lacI; The lac repressor binds to the lac operator to inhibit transcription in E. coli. This inhibition can be relieved by adding lactose or isopropyl-β-D-thiogalactopyranoside (IPTG).
   8419..8440    +  protein_bind   CAP binding site: CAP binding activates transcription in the presence of cAMP. E. coli catabolite activator protein
   8455..8485    +  promoter       lac promoter: promoter for the E. coli lac operon
   8493..8509    +  protein_bind   lac operator: The lac repressor binds to the lac operator to inhibit transcription in E. coli. This inhibition can be relieved by adding lactose or isopropyl-β-D-thiogalactopyranoside (IPTG). lac repressor encoded by lacI
   8554..8572    +  promoter       T3 promoter: promoter for bacteriophage T3 RNA polymerase
>Addgene plasmid #229414 | HA-TAZ-4A | addgene full sequence | sequence record 456372 | Addgene NGS Result
TTAATGTAGTCTTATGCAATACTCTTGTAGTCTTGCAACATGGTAACGATGAGTTAGCAACATGCCTTAC
AAGGAGAGAAAAAGCACCGTGCATGCCGATTGGTGGAAGTAAGGTGGTACGATCGTGCCTTATTAGGAAG
GCAACAGACGGGTCTGACATGGATTGGACGAACCACTGAATTGCCGCATTGCAGAGATATTGTATTTAAG
TGCCTAGCTCGATACATAAACGGGTCTCTCTGGTTAGACCAGATCTGAGCCTGGGAGCTCTCTGGCTAAC
TAGGGAACCCACTGCTTAAGCCTCAATAAAGCTTGCCTTGAGTGCTTCAAGTAGTGTGTGCCCGTCTGTT
GTGTGACTCTGGTAACTAGAGATCCCTCAGACCCTTTTAGTCAGTGTGGAAAATCTCTAGCAGTGGCGCC
CGAACAGGGACTTGAAAGCGAAAGGGAAACCAGAGGAGCTCTCTCGACGCAGGACTCGGCTTGCTGAAGC
GCGCACGGCAAGAGGCGAGGGGCGGCGACTGGTGAGTACGCCAAAAATTTTGACTAGCGGAGGCTAGAAG
GAGAGAGATGGGTGCGAGAGCGTCAGTATTAAGCGGGGGAGAATTAGATCGCGATGGGAAAAAATTCGGT
TAAGGCCAGGGGGAAAGAAAAAATATAAATTAAAACATATAGTATGGGCAAGCAGGGAGCTAGAACGATT
CGCAGTTAATCCTGGCCTGTTAGAAACATCAGAAGGCTGTAGACAAATACTGGGACAGCTACAACCATCC
CTTCAGACAGGATCAGAAGAACTTAGATCATTATATAATACAGTAGCAACCCTCTATTGTGTGCATCAAA
GGATAGAGATAAAAGACACCAAGGAAGCTTTAGACAAGATAGAGGAAGAGCAAAACAAAAGTAAGACCAC
CGCACAGCAAGCGGCCGCTGATCTTCAGACCTGGAGGAGGAGATATGAGGGACAATTGGAGAAGTGAATT
ATATAAATATAAAGTAGTAAAAATTGAACCATTAGGAGTAGCACCCACCAAGGCAAAGAGAAGAGTGGTG
CAGAGAGAAAAAAGAGCAGTGGGAATAGGAGCTTTGTTCCTTGGGTTCTTGGGAGCAGCAGGAAGCACTA
TGGGCGCAGCGTCAATGACGCTGACGGTACAGGCCAGACAATTATTGTCTGGTATAGTGCAGCAGCAGAA
CAATTTGCTGAGGGCTATTGAGGCGCAACAGCATCTGTTGCAACTCACAGTCTGGGGCATCAAGCAGCTC
CAGGCAAGAATCCTGGCTGTGGAAAGATACCTAAAGGATCAACAGCTCCTGGGGATTTGGGGTTGCTCTG
GAAAACTCATTTGCACCACTGCTGTGCCTTGGAATGCTAGTTGGAGTAATAAATCTCTGGAACAGATTTG
GAATCACACGACCTGGATGGAGTGGGACAGAGAAATTAACAATTACACAAGCTTAATACACTCCTTAATT
GAAGAATCGCAAAACCAGCAAGAAAAGAATGAACAAGAATTATTGGAATTAGATAAATGGGCAAGTTTGT
GGAATTGGTTTAACATAACAAATTGGCTGTGGTATATAAAATTATTCATAATGATAGTAGGAGGCTTGGT
AGGTTTAAGAATAGTTTTTGCTGTACTTTCTATAGTGAATAGAGTTAGGCAGGGATATTCACCATTATCG
TTTCAGACCCACCTCCCAACCCCGAGGGGACCCAGACCACAATTTTAAAAGAAAAGGGGGGATTGGGGGG
TACAGTGCAGGGGAAAGAATAGTAGACATAATAGCAACAGACATACAAACTAAAGAATTACAAAAACAAA
TTACAAAAATTCAAAATTTTCGGGTTTATTACAGGGACAGCAGAGATCCACTTTGGCGCCGGCTCGAGTG
GCTCCGGTGCCCGTCAGTGGGCAGAGCGCACATCGCCCACAGTCCCCGAGAAGTTGGGGGGAGGGGTCGG
CAATTGAACCGGTGCCTAGAGAAGGTGGCGCGGGGTAAACTGGGAAAGTGATGTCGTGTACTGGCTCCGC
CTTTTTCCCGAGGGTGGGGGAGAACCGTATATAAGTGCAGTAGTCGCCGTGAACGTTCTTTTTCGCAACG
GGTTTGCCGCCAGAACACAGGTGTCGTGACGCGGGATCCGCCACCATGGCTTACCCCTACGACGTTCCCG
ACTATGCTGGCTACCCCTATGACGTTCCTGACTACGCGGGGAGCATGAATCCCGCTTCAGCACCTCCGCC
GCTGCCGCCCCCAGGTCAGCAGGTAATACATGTAACACAGGATCTGGACACGGACTTGGAAGCTTTGTTT
AACTCCGTCATGAACCCGAAGCCATCAAGCTGGAGAAAGAAAATATTGCCTGAATCTTTCTTCAAAGAAC
CAGACGCGGGTGCACACGCACGACAATCTTCCACTGACTCTAGTGGAGGTCATCCTGGACCCCGCTTGGC
GGGAGGCGCACAGCATGTAAGATCACATGCAGCACCTGCCAGTCTCCAGCTTGGCACGGGGGCCGGAGCT
GCGGGGTCTCCTGCACAACAGCACGCCCATCTGCGGCAGCAATCTTATGATGTCACTGATGAACTTCCAC
TGCCCCCAGGCTGGGAGATGACGTTTACCGCGACTGGGCAGAGGTATTTTCTCAACCATATAGAGAAGAT
AACCACTTGGCAAGACCCAAGGAAGGCCATGAACCAGCCCCTCAATCACATGAATCTCCACCCAGCTGTT
TCTTCAACTCCAGTCCCGCAGCGCAGTATGGCAGTGAGTCAACCGAATCTGGTTATGAATCATCAACATC
AACAACAAATGGCTCCCAGTACGCTCTCACAACAAAACCATCCGACGCAAAATCCCCCTGCTGGACTCAT
GTCAATGCCCAACGCGCTTACGACCCAACAACAGCAGCAACAGAAGTTGAGACTGCAGAGGATCCAAATG
GAGAGGGAAAGAATACGGATGCGCCAGGAGGAACTTATGAGACAAGAAGCTGCGCTTTGCCGCCAGCTTC
CCATGGAAGCAGAGACCCTGGCCCCGGTACAAGCGGCGGTGAATCCCCCAACCATGACGCCGGACATGAG
ATCTATCACCAATAACTCCTCTGACCCATTCTTGAATGGAGGTCCCTACCATAGCCGAGAACAGTCCACC
GATTCTGGTCTGGGATTGGGATGCTACAGTGTCCCGACCACCCCAGAAGATTTCCTCAGCAACGTCGACG
AAATGGATACTGGTGAAAACGCTGGTCAGACCCCTATGAACATCAACCCACAGCAGACTCGATTTCCGGA
CTTCCTCGACTGCTTGCCGGGCACTAACGTCGACTTGGGAACGCTCGAGTCAGAGGATTTGATACCGCTC
TTCAACGACGTAGAATCCGCGCTCAATAAAAGTGAGCCATTCCTGACGTGGCTCTGAGCAATTCCGCCCC
TCTCCCTCCCCCCCCCCTAACGTTACTGGCCGAAGCCGCTTGGAATAAGGCCGGTGTGCGTTTGTCTATA
TGTTATTTTCCACCATATTGCCGTCTTTTGGCAATGTGAGGGCCCGGAAACCTGGCCCTGTCTTCTTGAC
GAGCATTCCTAGGGGTCTTTCCCCTCTCGCCAAAGGAATGCAAGGTCTGTTGAATGTCGTGAAGGAAGCA
GTTCCTCTGGAAGCTTCTTGAAGACAAACAACGTCTGTAGCGACCCTTTGCAGGCAGCGGAACCCCCCAC
CTGGCGACAGGTGCCTCTGCGGCCAAAAGCCACGTGTATAAGATACACCTGCAAAGGCGGCACAACCCCA
GTGCCACGTTGTGAGTTGGATAGTTGTGGAAAGAGTCAAATGGCTCTCCTCAAGCGTATTCAACAAGGGG
CTGAAGGATGCCCAGAAGGTACCCCATTGTATGGGATCTGATCTGGGGCCTCGGTGCACATGCTTTACAT
GTGTTTAGTCGAGGTTAAAAAAACGTCTAGGCCCCCCGAACCACGGGGACGTGGTTTTCCTTTGAAAAAC
ACGATGATAATATGGCCACAACCATGAAGACCTTCAACATCTCTCAGCAGGACCTTGAGCTGGTGGAAGT
TGCCACTGAGAAAATCACCATGCTCTATGAGGACAACAAGCACCATGTTGGTGCTGCCATCAGGACCAAG
ACAGGAGAAATCATCTCTGCTGTCCACATTGAAGCCTACATTGGCAGGGTCACTGTGTGTGCAGAGGCCA
TTGCCATTGGGTCTGCAGTCTCCAATGGGCAGAAGGACTTTGACACCATTGTGGCTGTGAGGCACCCCTA
CAGTGATGAGGTGGACAGGTCCATCAGAGTGGTGTCCCCCTGTGGCATGTGCAGGGAGCTCATCTCAGAC
TATGCCCCTGATTGCTTTGTTCTGATTGAGATGAATGGCAAGCTGGTCAAGACAACCATTGAGGAGCTGA
TTCCACTGAAATACACCAGAAACTAAACGCGTTAAGTCGACAATCAACCTCTGGATTACAAAATTTGTGA
AAGATTGACTGGTATTCTTAACTATGTTGCTCCTTTTACGCTATGTGGATACGCTGCTTTAATGCCTTTG
TATCATGCTATTGCTTCCCGTATGGCTTTCATTTTCTCCTCCTTGTATAAATCCTGGTTGCTGTCTCTTT
ATGAGGAGTTGTGGCCCGTTGTCAGGCAACGTGGCGTGGTGTGCACTGTGTTTGCTGACGCAACCCCCAC
TGGTTGGGGCATTGCCACCACCTGTCAGCTCCTTTCCGGGACTTTCGCTTTCCCCCTCCCTATTGCCACG
GCGGAACTCATCGCCGCCTGCCTTGCCCGCTGCTGGACAGGGGCTCGGCTGTTGGGCACTGACAATTCCG
TGGTGTTGTCGGGGAAATCATCGTCCTTTCCTTGGCTGCTCGCCTGTGTTGCCACCTGGATTCTGCGCGG
GACGTCCTTCTGCTACGTCCCTTCGGCCCTCAATCCAGCGGACCTTCCTTCCCGCGGCCTGCTGCCGGCT
CTGCGGCCTCTTCCGCGTCTTCGCCTTCGCCCTCAGACGAGTCGGATCTCCCTTTGGGCCGCCTCCCCGC
GTCGACTTTAAGACCAATGACTTACAAGGCAGCTGTAGATCTTAGCCACTTTTTAAAAGAAAAGGGGGGA
CTGGAAGGGCTAATTCACTCCCAACGAAGACAAGATCTGCTTTTTGCTTGTACTGGGTCTCTCTGGTTAG
ACCAGATCTGAGCCTGGGAGCTCTCTGGCTAACTAGGGAACCCACTGCTTAAGCCTCAATAAAGCTTGCC
TTGAGTGCTTCAAGTAGTGTGTGCCCGTCTGTTGTGTGACTCTGGTAACTAGAGATCCCTCAGACCCTTT
TAGTCAGTGTGGAAAATCTCTAGCAGTACGTATAGTAGTTCATGTCATCTTATTATTCAGTATTTATAAC
TTGCAAAGAAATGAATATCAGAGAGTGAGAGGAACTTGTTTATTGCAGCTTATAATGGTTACAAATAAAG
CAATAGCATCACAAATTTCACAAATAAAGCATTTTTTTCACTGCATTCTAGTTGTGGTTTGTCCAAACTC
ATCAATGTATCTTATCATGTCTGGCTCTAGCTATCCCGCCCCTAACTCCGCCCATCCCGCCCCTAACTCC
GCCCAGTTCCGCCCATTCTCCGCCCCATGGCTGACTAATTTTTTTTATTTATGCAGAGGCCGAGGCCGCC
TCGGCCTCTGAGCTATTCCAGAAGTAGTGAGGAGGCTTTTTTGGAGGCCTAGGGACGTACCCAATTCGCC
CTATAGTGAGTCGTATTACGCGCGCTCACTGGCCGTCGTTTTACAACGTCGTGACTGGGAAAACCCTGGC
GTTACCCAACTTAATCGCCTTGCAGCACATCCCCCTTTCGCCAGCTGGCGTAATAGCGAAGAGGCCCGCA
CCGATCGCCCTTCCCAACAGTTGCGCAGCCTGAATGGCGAATGGG
[124 nt withheld, positions 5926-6049]
C
[91 nt withheld, positions 6051-6141]
A
[49 nt withheld, positions 6143-6191]
CCTTTGACGTTGGAGTCCACGTTCTTT
[37 nt withheld, positions 6219-6255]
ACCCTATCTCGGTCTATTCTTTTGATTTATAAGGGATTTTGCCGATTTCGGCCTATTGGTTAAAAAATGA
GCTGATTTAACAAAAATTTAACGCGAATTTTAACAAAATATTAACGCTTACAATTTAGGTGGCACTTTTC
GGGGAAATGTGCGCGGAACCCCTATTTGTTTATTTTTCTAAATACATTCAAATATGTATCCGCTCATGAG
ACAATAACCCTGATAAATGCTTCAATAATATTGAAAAAGGAAGAGTATGAGTATTCAACATTTCCGTGTC
GCCCTTATTCCCTTTTTTGCGGCATTTTGCCTTCCTGTTTTTGCTCACCCAGAAACGCTGGTGAAAGTAA
AAGATGCTGAAGATCAGTTGGGTGCACGAGTGGGTTACATCGAACTGGATCTCAACAGCGGTAAGATCCT
TGAGAGTTTTCGCCCCGAAGAACGTTTTCCAATGATGAGCACTTTTAAAGTTCTGCTATGTGGCGCGGTA
TTATCCCGTATTGACGCCGGGCAAGAGCAACTCGGTCGCCGCATACACTATTCTCAGAATGACTTGGTTG
AGTACTCACCAGTCACAGAAAAGCATCTTACGGATGGCATGACAGTAAGAGAATTATGCAGTGCTGCCAT
AACCATGAGTGATAACACTGCGGCCAACTTACTTCTGACAACGATCGGAGGACCGAAGGAGCTAACCGCT
TTTTTGCACAACATGGGGGATCATGTAACTCGCCTTGATCGTTGGGAACCGGAGCTGAATGAAGCCATAC
CAAACGACGAGCGTGACACCACGATGCCTGTAGCAATGGCAACAACGTTGCGCAAACTATTAACTGGCGA
ACTACTTACTCTAGCTTCCCGGCAACAATTAATAGACTGGATGGAGGCGGATAAAGTTGCAGGACCACTT
CTGCGCTCGGCCCTTCCGGCTGGCTGGTTTATTGCTGATAAATCTGGAGCCGGTGAGCGTGGGTCTCGCG
GTATCATTGCAGCACTGGGGCCAGATGGTAAGCCCTCCCGTATCGTAGTTATCTACACGACGGGGAGTCA
GGCAACTATGGATGAACGAAATAGACAGATCGCTGAGATAGGTGCCTCACTGATTAAGCATTGGTAACTG
TCAGACCAAGTTTACTCATATATACTTTAGATTGATTTAAAACTTCATTTTTAATTTAAAAGGATCTAGG
TGAAGATCCTTTTTGATAATCTCATGACCAAAATCCCTTAACGTGAGTTTTCGTTCCACTGAGCGTCAGA
CCCCGTAGAAAAGATCAAAGGATCTTCTTGAGATCCTTTTTTTCTGCGCGTAATCTGCTGCTTGCAAACA
AAAAAACCACCGCTACCAGCGGTGGTTTGTTTGCCGGATCAAGAGCTACCAACTCTTTTTCCGAAGGTAA
CTGGCTTCAGCAGAGCGCAGATACCAAATACTGTTCTTCTAGTGTAGCCGTAGTTAGGCCACCACTTCAA
GAACTCTGTAGCACCGCCTACATACCTCGCTCTGCTAATCCTGTTACCAGTGGCTGCTGCCAGTGGCGAT
AAGTCGTGTCTTACCGGGTTGGACTCAAGACGATAGTTACCGGATAAGGCGCAGCGGTCGGGCTGAACGG
GGGGTTCGTGCACACAGCCCAGCTTGGAGCGAACGACCTACACCGAACTGAGATACCTACAGCGTGAGCT
ATGAGAAAGCGCCACGCTTCCCGAAGGGAGAAAGGCGGACAGGTATCCGGTAAGCGGCAGGGTCGGAACA
GGAGAGCGCACGAGGGAGCTTCCAGGGGGAAACGCCTGGTATCTTTATAGTCCTGTCGGGTTTCGCCACC
TCTGACTTGAGCGTCGATTTTTGTGATGCTCGTCAGGGGGGCGGAGCCTATGGAAAAACGCCAGCAACGC
GGCCTTTTTACGGTTCCTGGCCTTTTGCTGGCCTTTTGCTCACATGTTCTTTCCTGCGTTATCCCCTGAT
TCTGTGGATAACCGTATTACCGCCTTTGAGTGAGCTGATACCGCTCGCCGCAGCCGAACGACCGAGCGCA
GCGAGTCAGTGAGCGAGGAAGCGGAAGAGCGCCCAATACGCAAACCGCCTCTCCCCGCGCGTTGGCCGAT
TCATTAATGCAGCTGGCACGACAGGTTTCCCGACTGGAAAGCGGGCAGTGAGCGCAACGCAATTAATGTG
AGTTAGCTCACTCATTAGGCACCCCAGGCTTTACACTTTATGCTTCCGGCTCGTATGTTGTGTGGAATTG
TGAGCGGATAACAATTTCACACAGGAAACAGCTATGACCATGATTACGCCAAGCGCGCAATTAACCCTCA
CTAAAGGGAACAAAAGCTGGAGCTGCAAGC
